>Addgene plasmid #117841 | fwYellow chromoprotein | addgene full sequence | sequence record 252174 | Addgene NGS Result
ATTTCAGATAAAAAAAATCCTTAGCTTTCGCTAAGGATGATTTCTGGAATTCGCGGCCGCTTCTAGAGTT
TACGGCTAGCTCAGTCCTAGGTACAATGCTAGCTACTAGAGACCTTAGGAGGTAAACATATGACGGCACT
GACTGAAGGCGCAAAACTGTTCGAGAAAGAAATCCCATATATCACTGAGCTGGAAGGTGACGTTGAAGGT
ATGAAGTTTATCATCAAGGGTGAAGGTACCGGTGACGCGAGCGTCGGTAAAGTGGATGCTCAGTTCATTT
GTACCACGGGCGACGTTCCGGTTCCGTGGAGCACGCTGGTCACCACGCTGACGTATGGTGCTCAGTGCTT
TGCCAAGTATCCGCGCCACATTGCGGATTTCTTCAAAAGCTGCATGCCGGAAGGTTACGTCCAAGAGCGC
ACCATCACCTTTGAGGGTGATGGCGTGTTCAAGACCCGTGCGGAAGTCACCTTTGAAAATGGCAGCGTGT
ACAACCGTGTAAAACTGAACGGCCAGGGTTTCAAGAAGGACGGCCACGTGCTGGGCAAAAATCTGGAGTT
TAACTTTACCCCTCATTGTTTGTACATTTGGGGTGACCAAGCGAATCATGGCCTGAAGAGCGCGTTCAAA
ATCATGCATGAGATCACCGGCTCCAAAGAGGATTTCATTGTTGCCGATCACACCCAAATGAATACCCCGA
TTGGTGGTGGTCCGGTGCACGTGCCGGAGTACCACCACATTACGTATCATGTTACCCTGTCTAAAGACGT
CACCGATCACCGTGACCATTTGAACATTGTTGAGGTGATCAAGGCAGTTGACCTGGAGACGTACCGTTAA
TAATACTAGTAGCGGCCGCTGCAGTCCGGCAAAAAAGGGCAAGGTGTCACCACCCTGCCCTTTTTCTTTA
AAACCGAAAAGATTACTTCGCGTTATGCAGGCTTCCTCGCTCACTGACTCGCTGCGCTCGGTCGTTCGGC
TGCGGCGAGCGGTATCAGCTCACTCAAAGGCGGTAATACGGTTATCCACAGAATCAGGGGATAACGCAGG
AAAGAACATGTGAGCAAAAGGCCAGCAAAAGGCCAGGAACCGTAAAAAGGCCGCGTTGCTGGCGTTTTTC
CACAGGCTCCGCCCCCCTGACGAGCATCACAAAAATCGACGCTCAAGTCAGAGGTGGCGAAACCCGACAG
GACTATAAAGATACCAGGCGTTTCCCCCTGGAAGCTCCCTCGTGCGCTCTCCTGTTCCGACCCTGCCGCT
TACCGGATACCTGTCCGCCTTTCTCCCTTCGGGAAGCGTGGCGCTTTCTCATAGCTCACGCTGTAGGTAT
CTCAGTTCGGTGTAGGTCGTTCGCTCCAAGCTGGGCTGTGTGCACGAACCCCCCGTTCAGCCCGACCGCT
GCGCCTTATCCGGTAACTATCGTCTTGAGTCCAACCCGGTAAGACACGACTTATCGCCACTGGCAGCAGC
CACTGGTAACAGGATTAGCAGAGCGAGGTATGTAGGCGGTGCTACAGAGTTCTTGAAGTGGTGGCCTAAC
TACGGCTACACTAGAAGAACAGTATTTGGTATCTGCGCTCTGCTGAAGCCAGTTACCTTCGGAAAAAGAG
TTGGTAGCTCTTGATCCGGCAAACAAACCACCGCTGGTAGCGGTGGTTTTTTTGTTTGCAAGCAGCAGAT
TACGCGCAGAAAAAAAGGATCTCAAGAAGATCCTTTGATCTTTTCTACGGGGTCTGACGCTCAGTGGAAC
GAAAACTCACGTTAAGGGATTTTGGTCATGAGATTATCAAAAAGGATCTTCACCTAGATCCTTTTAAATT
AAAAATGAAGTTTTAAATCAATCTAAAGTATATATGAGTAAACTTGGTCTGACAGCTCGAGGCTTGGATT
CTCACCAATAAAAAACGCCCGGCGGCAACCGAGCGTTCTGAACAAATCCAGATGGAGTTCTGAGGTCATT
ACTGGATCTATCAACAGGAGTCCAAGCGAGCTCGATATCAAATTACGCCCCGCCCTGCCACTCATCGCAG
TACTGTTGTAATTCATTAAGCATTCTGCCGACATGGAAGCCATCACAAACGGCATGATGAACCTGAATCG
CCAGCGGCATCAGCACCTTGTCGCCTTGCGTATAATATTTGCCCATGGTGAAAACGGGGGCGAAGAAGTT
GTCCATATTGGCCACGTTTAAATCAAAACTGGTGAAACTCACCCAGGGATTGGCTGAGACGAAAAACATA
TTCTCAATAAACCCTTTAGGGAAATAGGCCAGGTTTTCACCGTAACACGCCACATCTTGCGAATATATGT
GTAGAAACTGCCGGAAATCGTCGTGGTATTCACTCCAGAGCGATGAAAACGTTTCAGTTTGCTCATGGAA
AACGGTGTAACAAGGGTGAACACTATCCCATATCACCAGCTCACCGTCTTTCATTGCCATACGAAATTCC
GGATGAGCATTCATCAGGCGGGCAAGAATGTGAATAAAGGCCGGATAAAACTTGTGCTTATTTTTCTTTA
CGGTCTTTAAAAAGGCCGTAATATCCAGCTGAACGGTCTGGTTATAGGTACATTGAGCAACTGACTGAAA
TGCCTCAAAATGTTCTTTACGATGCCATTGGGATATATCAACGGTGGTATATCCAGTGATTTTTTTCTCC
ATTTTAGCTTCCTTAGCTCCTGAAAATCTCGATAACTCAAAAAATACGCCCGGTAGTGATCTTATTTCAT
TATGGTGAAAGTTGGAACCTCTTACGTGCCCGATCAACTCGAGTGCCACCTGACGTCTAAGAAACCATTA
TTATCATGACATTAACCTATAAAAATAGGCGTATCACGAGGCAGA
Features (pLannotate 1.2.2; 10 found; start..end, strand, type, name):
      1..44      -  terminator     bacterial terminator: putative bacterial transcription terminator
     47..68      +  misc_feature   BioBrick prefix: BioBrick prefix for parts that do not start with "ATG"
     75..103     +  promoter       J23119 promoter (fragment): bacterial promoter (Registry of Standard Biological Parts BBa J23119)
    139..834     +  CDS            phiYFP: phiYFP is a basic (constitutively fluorescent) yellow fluorescent protein published in 2004, derived from Phialidium sp. SL-2003.
    844..864     +  misc_feature   BioBrick suffix: universal suffix for all parts
    865..922     +  terminator     his operon terminator: This putative transcriptin terminator from the E. coli his operon has a 2-bp deletion introduced during synthesis. Its efficiency has not been determined.
   1117..1705    -  rep_origin     ori: high-copy-number ColE1/pMB1/pBR322/pUC origin of replication
   1888..1982    -  terminator     lambda t0 terminator: transcription terminator from phage lambda
   2006..2662    -  CDS            cat: CAT_ECOLX - Experimental evidence at protein level: Swiss-Prot protein existence level 1. This enzyme is an effector of chloramphenicol resistance in bacteria. From Escherichia coli. This protein is used as a marker in many commonly used cloning vectors, such as pACYC184.
   2663..2760    -  promoter       cat promoter: promoter of the E. coli cat gene encoding chloramphenicol acetyltransferase
