[The description below was written by a language model from this plasmid's Addgene catalogue record and pLannotate feature annotations shown in this document.]
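Description:
fwYellow chromoprotein is a small (about 2.8 kb) synthetic-biology plasmid built on the iGEM Registry's BioBrick pSB1C3 backbone and intended for constitutive overexpression of the yellow chromoprotein fwYellow in Escherichia coli. It replicates from a high-copy ColE1/pUC-type origin and is selected with chloramphenicol through a cat (chloramphenicol acetyltransferase) gene driven by its own cat promoter and followed by the lambda t0 terminator.

The payload is recorded as a synthetic promoter–RBS–fwYellow cassette. In the feature table it sits between the BioBrick prefix and suffix. A fragment matching the strong constitutive Registry promoter J23119 lies upstream of a roughly 700 bp open reading frame. The ribosome binding site named in the catalogue entry is not annotated separately but would fall in the short gap between promoter and coding sequence. The annotation software labels the coding sequence as phiYFP, the yellow fluorescent protein from Phialidium sp. This suggests that fwYellow is closely related to or derived from that protein, although the record does not spell out the relationship. Transcription terminators flank the cloning region, with a putative bacterial terminator upstream and the his operon terminator downstream, insulating the cassette from the rest of the plasmid.

The catalogue notes "BioBrick sites removed" for both backbone and insert. This most plausibly means that internal restriction sites incompatible with BioBrick assembly were eliminated, since prefix and suffix sequences are still detected. The plasmid belongs to a palette of eukaryotic chromoproteins engineered for bacterial use. It gives E. coli colonies and cultures a visible colour without inducer, which is useful as a reporter or as a reusable standard part.
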