Addgene plasmid #117841: fwYellow chromoprotein
Purpose: BioBrick pSB1C3 plasmid that constitutively overexpresses fwYellow chromoprotein in E. coli
Depositing lab: Anthony Forster. Depositing organization: Uppsala University. Publication: Engineering a palette of eukaryotic chromoproteins for bacterial synthetic biology. Liljeruhm J, Funk SK, Tietscher S, Edlund AD, Jamal S, Wistrand-Yuen P, Dyrhage K, Gynna A, Ivermark K, Lovgren J, Tornblom V, Virtanen A, Lundin ER, Wistrand-Yuen E, Forster AC. J Biol Eng. 2018 May 10;12:8. doi: 10.1186/s13036-018-0100-0. eCollection 2018. 100 PubMed 29760772.
Backbone
  Vector backbone: BioBrick pSB1C3 vector
  Backbone manufacturer: iGEM Registry
  Modifications to backbone: BioBrick sites removed
  Vector type: Synthetic Biology ; Escherichia coli
Growth in bacteria
  Bacterial resistance: Chloramphenicol, 25 μg/mL
  Growth temperature: 37°C
  Growth strain: DH5alpha
  Copy number: High Copy
Gene/Insert
  Gene/Insert name: promoter, RBS, fwYellow
  Species: Synthetic
  Mutation: BioBrick sites removed
Terms and licenses: Academic/Nonprofit Terms; Industry Terms: Not Available to Industry
How to cite: fwYellow chromoprotein was a gift from Anthony Forster (Addgene plasmid # 117841 ; http://n2t.net/addgene:117841 ; RRID:Addgene_117841)
